>Addgene plasmid #168444 | pTL383 | addgene full sequence | sequence record 349834 | Addgene NGS Result
CGGTGCGGGCCTCTTCGCTATTACGCCAGATCCTTTTGTTGTTTCCGGGTGTACAATATGGACTTCCTCT
TTTCTGGCAACCAAACCCATACATCGGGATTCCTATAATACCTTCGTTGGTCTCCCTAACATGTAGGTGG
CGGAGGGGAGATATACAATAGAACAGATACCAGACAAGACATAATGGGCTAAACAAGACTACACCAATTA
CACTGCCTCATTGATGGTGGTACATAACGAACTAATACTGTAGCCCTAGACTTGATAGCCATCATCATAT
CGAAGTTTCACTACCCTTTTTCCATTTGCCATCTATTGAAGTAATAATAGGCGCATGCAACTTCTTTTCT
TTTTTTTTCTTTTCTCTCTCCCCCGTTGTTGTCTCACCATATCCGCAATGACAAAAAAATGATGGAAGAC
ACTAAAGGAAAAAATTAACGACAAAGACAGCACCAACAGATGTCGTTGTTCCAGAGCTGATGAGGGGTAT
CTCGAAGCACACGAAACTTTTTCCTTCCTTCATTCACGCACACTACTCTCTAATGAGCAACGGTATACGG
CCTTCCTTCCAGTTACTTGAATTTGAAATAAAAAAAAGTTTGCTGTCTTGCTATCAAGTATAAATAGACC
TGCAATTATTAATCTTTTGTTTCCTCGTCATTGTTCTCGTTCCCTTTCTTCCTTGTTTCTTTTTCTGCAC
AATATTTCAAGCTATACCAAGCATACAATCAACTCCAAGCTTGAAGCAAGCCTCCTGAAAGATGAAGCTA
CTGTCTTCTATCGAACAAGCATGCGATATTTGCCGACTTAAAAAGCTCAAGTGCTCCAAAGAAAAACCGA
AGTGCGCCAAGTGTCTGAAGAACAACTGGGAGTGTCGCTACTCTCCCAAAACCAAAAGGTCTCCGCTGAC
TAGGGCACATCTGACAGAAGTGGAATCAAGGCTAGAAAGACTGGAACAGCTATTTCTACTGATTTTTCCT
CGAGAAGACCTTGACATGATTTTGAAAATGGATTCTTTACAGGATATAAAAGCATTGTTAACAGGATTAT
TTGTACAAGATAATGTGAATAAAGATGCCGTCACAGATAGATTGGCTTCAGTGGAGACTGATATGCCTCT
AACATTGAGACAGCATAGAATAAGTGCGACATCATCATCGGAAGAGAGTAGTAACAAAGGTCAAAGACAG
TTGACTGTATCGCCGGAATTTGTAATACGACTCACTATAGGGCGAGCCGCCATCATGGAGGAGCAGAAGC
TGATCTCAGAGGAGGACCTGCATATGGCCATGGAGGCCGAATTCTTTATTCGCATTATTATTGTGCTGGA
TATTGGCATTCTGAGCATCACCGCCGATCGCGATAAAGACAAGGTGACCATCGTGGGCAACGAGAATATG
GATGTGACCTGCCTGACCATGGAACTGCGCAAACAGATGCGCCGCACCCATATTGTGATCGATACCGTGA
CCCCGGTGGATGAAAAGAAAGAAAAAGAAGAAAAAGAGAAAAAAGGATCCGTCGACCTGCAGCGGCCGCA
TAACTAGCATAACCCCTTGGGGCCTCTAAACGGGTCTTGAGGGGTTTTTTGCGCGCTTGCAGCCAAGCTA
ATTCCGGGCGAATTTCTTATGATTTATGATTTTTATTATTAAATAAGTTATAAAAAAAATAAGTGTATAC
AAATTTTAAAGTGACTCTTAGGTTTTAAAACGAAAATTCTTATTCTTGAGTAACTCTTTCCTGTAGGTCA
GGTTGCTTTCTCAGGTATAGCATGAGGTCGCTCTTATTGACCACACCTCTACCGGCATGCAAGCTTGGCG
TAATCATGGTCATAGCTGTTTCCTGTGTGAAATTGTTATCCGCTCACAATTCCACACAACATACGAGCCG
GAAGCATAAAGTGTAAAGCCTGGGGTGCCTAATGAGTGAGCTAACTCACATTAATTGCGTTGCGCTCACT
GCCCGCTTTCCAGTCGGGAAACCTGTCGTGCCAGCTGCATTAATGAATCGGCCAACGCGCGGGGAGAGGC
GGTTTGCGTATTGGGCGCTCTTCCGCTTCCTCGCTCACTGACTCGCTGCGCTCGGTCGTTCGGCTGCGGC
GAGCGGTATCAGCTCACTCAAAGGCGGTAATACGGTTATCCACAGAATCAGGGGATAACGCAGGAAAGAA
CATGTGAGCAAAAGGCCAGCAAAAGGCCAGGAACCGTAAAAAGGCCGCGTTGCTGGCGTTTTTCCATAGG
CTCCGCCCCCCTGACGAGCATCACAAAAATCGACGCTCAAGTCAGAGGTGGCGAAACCCGACAGGACTAT
AAAGATACCAGGCGTTTCCCCCTGGAAGCTCCCTCGTGCGCTCTCCTGTTCCGACCCTGCCGCTTACCGG
ATACCTGTCCGCCTTTCTCCCTTCGGGAAGCGTGGCGCTTTCTCATAGCTCACGCTGTAGGTATCTCAGT
TCGGTGTAGGTCGTTCGCTCCAAGCTGGGCTGTGTGCACGAACCCCCCGTTCAGCCCGACCGCTGCGCCT
TATCCGGTAACTATCGTCTTGAGTCCAACCCGGTAAGACACGACTTATCGCCACTGGCAGCAGCCACTGG
TAACAGGATTAGCAGAGCGAGGTATGTAGGCGGTGCTACAGAGTTCTTGAAGTGGTGGCCTAACTACGGC
TACACTAGAAGAACAGTATTTGGTATCTGCGCTCTGCTGAAGCCAGTTACCTTCGGAAAAAGAGTTGGTA
GCTCTTGATCCGGCAAACAAACCACCGCTGGTAGCGGTGGTTTTTTTGTTTGCAAGCAGCAGATTACGCG
CAGAAAAAAAGGATCTCAAGAAGATCCTTTGATCTTTTCTACGGGGTCTGACGCTCAGTGGAACGAAAAC
TCACGTTAAGGGATTTTGGTCATGAGATTATCAAAAAGGATCTTCACCTAGATCCTTTTAAATTAAAAAT
GAAGTTTTAAATCAATCTAAAGTATATATGAGTAACCTGAGGCTATGGCAGGGCCTGCCGCCCCGACGTT
GGCTGCGAGCCCTGGGCCTTCACCCGAACTTGGGGGGTGGGGTGGGGAAAAGGAAGAAACGCGGGCGTAT
TGGCCCCAATGGGGTCTCGGTGGGGTATCGACAGAGTGCCAGCCCTGGGACCGAACCCCGCGTTTATGAA
CAAACGACCCAACACCGTGCGTTTTATTCTGTCTTTTTATTGCCGTCATAGCGCGGGTTCCTTCCGGTAT
TGTCTCCTTCCGTGTTTCAGTTAGCCTCCCCCTAGGGTGGGCGAAGAACTCCAGCATGAGATCCCCGCGC
TGGAGGATCATCCAGCCGGCGTCCCGGAAAACGATTCCGAAGCCCAACCTTTCATAGAAGGCGGCGGTGG
AATCGAAATCTCGTGATGGCAGGTTGGGCGTCGCTTGGTCGGTCATTTCGAACCCCAGAGTCCCGCTCAG
AAGAACTCGTCAAGAAGGCGATAGAAGGCGATGCGCTGCGAATCGGGAGCGGCGATACCGTAAAGCACGA
GGAAGCGGTCAGCCCATTCGCCGCCAAGCTCTTCAGCAATATCACGGGTAGCCAACGCTATGTCCTGATA
GCGGTCCGCCACACCCAGCCGGCCACAGTCGATGAATCCAGAAAAGCGGCCATTTTCCACCATGATATTC
GGCAAGCAGGCATCGCCATGAGTCACGACGAGATCCTCGCCGTCGGGCATGCTCGCCTTGAGCCTGGCGA
ACAGTTCGGCTGGCGCGAGCCCCTGATGCTCTTCGTCCAGATCATCCTGATCGACAAGACCGGCTTCCAT
CCGAGTACGTGCTCGCTCGATGCGATGTTTCGCTTGGTGGTCGAATGGGCAGGTAGCCGGATCAAGCGTA
TGCAGCCGCCGCATTGCATCAGCCATGATGGATACTTTCTCGGCAGGAGCAAGGTGAGATGACAGGAGAT
CCTGCCCCGGCACTTCGCCCAATAGCAGCCAGTCCCTTCCCGCTTCAGTGACAACGTCGAGCACAGCTGC
GCAAGGAACGCCCGTCGTGGCCAGCCACGATAGCCGCGCTGCCTCGTCTTGCAGTTCATTCAGGGCACCG
GACAGGTCGGTCTTGACAAAAAGAACCGGGCGCCCCTGCGCTGACAGCCGGAACACGGCGGCATCAGAGC
AGCCGATTGTCTGTTGTGCCCAGTCATAGCCGAATAGCCTCTCCACCCAAGCGGCCGGAGAACCTGCGTG
CAATCCATCTTGTTCAATCATACTCTTCCTTTTTCAATATTATTGAAGCATTTATCAGGGTTATTGTCTC
ATGAGCGGATACATATTTGAATGTATTTAGAAAAATAAACAAATAGGGGTTCCGCGCACATTTCCCCGAA
AAGTGCCACCTGAACGAAGCATCTGTGCTTCATTTTGTAGAACAAAAATGCAACGCGAGAGCGCTAATTT
TTCAAACAAAGAATCTGAGCTGCATTTTTACAGAACAGAAATGCAACGCGAAAGCGCTATTTTACCAACG
AAGAATCTGTGCTTCATTTTTGTAAAACAAAAATGCAACGCGAGAGCGCTAATTTTTCAAACAAAGAATC
TGAGCTGCATTTTTACAGAACAGAAATGCAACGCGAGAGCGCTATTTTACCAACAAAGAATCTATACTTC
TTTTTTGTTCTACAAAAATGCATCCCGAGAGCGCTATTTTTCTAACAAAGCATCTTAGATTACTTTTTTT
CTCCTTTGTGCGCTCTATAATGCAGTCTCTTGATAACTTTTTGCACTGTAGGTCCGTTAAGGTTAGAAGA
AGGCTACTTTGGTGTCTATTTTCTCTTCCATAAAAAAAGCCTGACTCCACTTCCCGCGTTTACTGATTAC
TAGCGAAGCTGCGGGTGCATTTTTTCAAGATAAAGGCATCCCCGATTATATTCTATACCGATGTGGATTG
CGCATACTTTGTGAACAGAAAGTGATAGCGTTGATGATTCTTCATTGGTCAGAAAATTATGAACGGTTTC
TTCTATTTTGTCTCTATATACTACGTATAGGAAATGTTTACATTTTCGTATTGTTTTCGATTCACTCTAT
GAATAGTTCTTACTACAATTTTTTTGTCTAAAGAGTAATACTAGAGATAAACATAAAAAATGTAGAGGTC
GAGTTTAGATGCAAGTTCAAGGAGCGAAAGGTGGATGGGTAGGTTATATAGGGATATAGCACAGAGATAT
ATAGCAAAGAGATACTTTTGAGCAATGTTTGTGGAAGCGGTATTCGCAATATTTTAGTAGCTCGTTACAG
TCCGGTGCGTTTTTGGTTTTTTGAAAGTGCGTCTTCAGAGCGCTTTTGGTTTTCAAAAGCGCTCTGAAGT
TCCTATACTTTCTAGAGAATAGGAACTTCGGAATAGGAACTTCAAAGCGTTTCCGAAAACGAGCGCTTCC
GAAAATGCAACGCGAGCTGCGCACATACAGCTCACTGTTCACGTCGCACCTATATCTGCGTGTTGCCTGT
ATATATATATACATGAGAAGAACGGCATAGTGCGTGTTTATGCTTAAATGCGTACTTATATGCGTCTATT
TATGTAGGATGAAAGGTAGTCTAGTACCTCCTGTGATATTATCCCATTCCATGCGGGGTATCGTATGCTT
CCTTCAGCACTACCCTTTAGCTGTTCTATATGCTGCCACTCCTCAATTGGATTAGTCTCATCCTTCAATG
CTATCATTTCCTTTGATATTGGATCATACTAAGAAACCATTATTATCATGACATTAACCTATAAAAATAG
GCGTATCACGAGGCCCTTTCGTCTCGCGCGTTTCGGTGATGACGGTGAAAACCTCTGACACATGCAGCTC
CCGGAGACGGTCACAGCTTGTCTGTAAGCGGATGCCGGGAGCAGACAAGCCCGTCAGGGCGCGTCAGCGG
GTGTTGGCGGGTGTCGGGGCTGGCTTAACTATGCGGCATCAGAGCAGATTGTACTGAGAGTGCACCATAG
ATCAACGACATTACTATATATATAATATAGGAAGCATTTAATAGAACAGCATCGTAATATATGTGTACTT
TGCAGTTATGACGCCAGATGGCAGTAGTGGAAGATATTCTTTATTGAAAAATAGCTTGTCACCTTACGTA
CAATCTTGATCCGGAGCTTTTCTTTTTTTGCCGATTAAGAATTAATTCGGTCGAAAAAAGAAAAGGAGAG
GGCCAAGAGGGAGGGCATTGGTGACTATTGAGCACGTGAGTATACGTGATTAAGCACACAAAGGCAGCTT
GGAGTATGTCTGTTATTAATTTCACAGGTAGTTCTGGTCCATTGGTGAAAGTTTGCGGCTTGCAGAGCAC
AGAGGCCGCAGAATGTGCTCTAGATTCCGATGCTGACTTGCTGGGTATTATATGTGTGCCCAATAGAAAG
AGAACAATTGACCCGGTTATTGCAAGGAAAATTTCAAGTCTTGTAAAAGCATATAAAAATAGTTCAGGCA
CTCCGAAATACTTGGTTGGCGTGTTTCGTAATCAACCTAAGGAGGATGTTTTGGCTCTGGTCAATGATTA
CGGCATTGATATCGTCCAACTGCATGGAGATGAGTCGTGGCAAGAATACCAAGAGTTCCTCGGTTTGCCA
GTTATTAAAAGACTCGTATTTCCAAAAGACTGCAACATACTACTCAGTGCAGCTTCACAGAAACCTCATT
CGTTTATTCCCTTGTTTGATTCAGAAGCAGGTGGGACAGGTGAACTTTTGGATTGGAACTCGATTTCTGA
CTGGGTTGGAAGGCAAGAGAGCCCCGAAAGCTTACATTTTATGTTAGCTGGTGGACTGACGCCAGAAAAT
GTTGGTGATGCGCTTAGATTAAATGGCGTTATTGGTGTTGATGTAAGCGGAGGTGTGGAGACAAATGGTG
TAAAAGACTCTAACAAAATAGCAAATTTCGTCAAAAATGCTAAGAAATAGGTTATTACTGAGTAGTATTT
ATTTAAGTATTGTTTGTGCACTTGCCGATCTATGCGGTGTGAAATACCGCACAGATGCGTAAGGAGAAAA
TACCGCATCAGGAAATTGTAAGCGTTAATATTTTGTTAAAATTCGCGTTAAATTTTTGTTAAATCAGCTC
ATTTTTTAACCAATAGGCCGAAATCGGCAAAATCCCTTATAAATCAAAAGAATAGACCGAGATAGGGT
[37 nt withheld, positions 7139-7175]
AAAGAACGTGGACTCCAACGTCAAAGG
[49 nt withheld, positions 7203-7251]
T
[91 nt withheld, positions 7253-7343]
G
[124 nt withheld, positions 7345-7468]
CCATTCGCCATTCAGGCTGCGCAACTGTTGGGAAGGGCGAT
Features (pLannotate 1.2.2; 23 found; start..end, strand, type, name):
     30..734     +  promoter       ADH1 promoter: S. cerevisiae ADH1; promoter for alcohol dehydrogenase 1
    762..1202    +  CDS            GAL4 DNA binding domain: DNA binding domain of the GAL4 transcriptional activator; Saccharomyces cerevisiae GAL4 (truncated)
   1213..1231    +  promoter       T7 promoter: promoter for bacteriophage T7 RNA polymerase
   1544..1591    +  terminator     T7 terminator: transcription terminator for bacteriophage T7 RNA polymerase
   1618..1805    +  terminator     ADH1 terminator: S. cerevisiae ADH1; transcription terminator for the S. cerevisiae alcohol dehydrogenase 1 (ADH1) gene
   1853..1869    -  protein_bind   lac operator: The lac repressor binds to the lac operator to inhibit transcription in E. coli. This inhibition can be relieved by adding lactose or isopropyl-β-D-thiogalactopyranoside (IPTG). lac repressor encoded by lacI
   1877..1907    -  promoter       lac promoter: promoter for the E. coli lac operon
   1922..1943    -  protein_bind   CAP binding site: CAP binding activates transcription in the presence of cAMP. E. coli catabolite activator protein
   1956..2048    -  CDS            lacI (fragment): lac repressor; lacI; The lac repressor binds to the lac operator to inhibit transcription in E. coli. This inhibition can be relieved by adding lactose or isopropyl-β-D-thiogalactopyranoside (IPTG).
   2231..2819    -  rep_origin     ori: high-copy-number ColE1/pMB1/pBR322/pUC origin of replication
   3041..3057    +  polyA_signal   bGH poly(A) signal (fragment): bovine growth hormone polyadenylation signal
   3148..3195    -  polyA_signal   HSV TK poly(A) signal: herpes simplex virus thymidine kinase polyadenylation signal (Cole and Stacy, 1985)
   3254..3406    -  CDS            ble (fragment): BLE_KLEPN - Experimental evidence at protein level: Swiss-Prot protein existence level 1. Binding protein with a strong affinity to the bleomycin family of antibiotics. Binds to CL990; an antimitotic-antibiotic compound. From Klebsiella pneumoniae.
   3427..4221    -  CDS            NeoR/KanR: aminoglycoside phosphotransferase from Tn5; aph(3')-II (or nptII); confers resistance to neomycin, kanamycin, and G418 (Geneticin®)
   4222..4326    -  promoter       AmpR promoter: bla
   4353..5695    -  rep_origin     2μ ori: yeast 2μ plasmid origin of replication
   5763..5798    +  CDS            rop (fragment): Rop protein, which maintains plasmids at low copy number; rop
   5900..5949    +  misc_feature   bom (fragment): basis of mobility region from pBR322
   6088..6235    +  promoter       TRP1 promoter: S. cerevisiae TRP1
   6236..6910    +  CDS            TRP1: phosphoribosylanthranilate isomerase, required for tryptophan biosynthesis; S. cerevisiae TRP1; yeast auxotrophic marker
   6961..7012    +  misc_feature   bom (fragment): basis of mobility region from pBR322
   7040..7468    -  rep_origin     f1 ori (sequence partly withheld): f1 bacteriophage origin of replication; arrow indicates direction of (+) strand synthesis
   7472..29      -  CDS            lacZα (fragment) (across the origin): LacZα fragment of β-galactosidase; lacZ fragment
