[The description below was written by a language model from this plasmid's Addgene catalogue record and pLannotate feature annotations shown in this document.]
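Description:
pTL383 is a yeast two-hybrid bait plasmid built on the pGBKT7 backbone, carrying the rice (Oryza sativa) gene OsaHIP21 as its insert. It is an E. coli–yeast shuttle vector. In bacteria it replicates at high copy from a ColE1/pUC-type origin and is selected with kanamycin through the Tn5 NeoR/KanR aminoglycoside phosphotransferase gene, driven by the AmpR (bla) promoter. In Saccharomyces cerevisiae it is maintained episomally by the 2μ origin and selected through the TRP1 auxotrophic marker, which restores growth without tryptophan in trp1 strains. An f1 origin and several short backbone remnants (lac promoter/operator, lacZα, lacI, rop, bom and poly(A) fragments) are also annotated but have no role in the assay.

The expression cassette uses the constitutive yeast ADH1 promoter to drive the GAL4 DNA-binding domain, followed by a T7 promoter, the cloning region, and then T7 and ADH1 terminators. The insert itself is not annotated in the feature table, but the unannotated interval of roughly 300 nt between the T7 promoter and the T7 terminator is where a pGBKT7 insert would sit, presumably fused in frame to the GAL4 DNA-binding domain. The exact boundaries and the cloning method are not recorded. The T7 promoter in this position also permits in vitro transcription and translation of the insert without the GAL4 domain.

In a two-hybrid assay, the DNA-binding domain fusion is co-expressed with a prey fused to a GAL4 activation domain, and interaction reconstitutes a transcription factor that activates reporter genes. The associated publication concerns how a blast fungus effector binds its host targets, which suggests this plasmid was used to test effector binding to OsaHIP21, although the record's purpose field says only that it is a pGBKT7 two-hybrid plasmid.
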