Addgene plasmid #168444: pTL383
Purpose: pGBKT7 yeast two-hybrid plasmid
Depositing lab: Sophien Kamoun. Depositing organization: Sainsbury Laboratory, Norwich. Publication: A single amino acid polymorphism in a conserved effector of the multihost blast fungus pathogen expands host-target binding spectrum. Bentham AR, Petit-Houdenot Y, Win J, Chuma I, Terauchi R, Banfield MJ, Kamoun S, Langner T. PLoS Pathog. 2021 Nov 10;17(11):e1009957. doi: 10.1371/journal.ppat.1009957. eCollection 2021 Nov. PubMed 34758051.
Backbone
  Vector backbone: pGBKT7
  Vector type: Yeast Expression
Growth in bacteria
  Bacterial resistance: Kanamycin, 50 μg/mL
  Growth temperature: 37°C
  Growth strain: DH5alpha
  Copy number: High Copy
Gene/Insert
  Gene/Insert name: OsaHIP21
  Species: Oryza sativa
  Cloning method: Unknown
Terms and licenses: Academic/Nonprofit Terms; Industry Terms: Not Available to Industry
How to cite: pTL383 was a gift from Sophien Kamoun (Addgene plasmid # 168444 ; http://n2t.net/addgene:168444 ; RRID:Addgene_168444)
