>Addgene plasmid #168444 | pTL383 | depositor partial sequence | sequence record 326544 | insert
GAATTCTTTATTCGCATTATTATTGTGCTGGATATTGGCATTCTGAGCATCACCGCCGATCGCGATAAAG
ACAAGGTGACCATCGTGGGCAACGAGAATATGGATGTGACCTGCCTGACCATGGAACTGCGCAAACAGAT
GCGCCGCACCCATATTGTGATCGATACCGTGACCCCGGTGGATGAAAAGAAAGAAAAAGAAGAAAAAGAG
AAAAAAGGATCC
